Addgene plasmid #174321: pEZT-GST-SLFN2-T2
Purpose: Expression of recombinant GST-SLFN2-K242A, K249A, Q301A
Depositing lab: Bruce Beutler. Depositing organization: University of Texas Southwestern Medical Center. Publication: SLFN2 protection of tRNAs from stress-induced cleavage is essential for T cell-mediated immunity. Yue T, Zhan X, Zhang D, Jain R, Wang KW, Choi JH, Misawa T, Su L, Quan J, Hildebrand S, Xu D, Li X, Turer E, Sun L, Moresco EMY, Beutler B. Science. 2021 May 14;372(6543). pii: 372/6543/eaba4220. doi: 10.1126/science.aba4220. PubMed 33986151.
Backbone
  Vector backbone: pEZT
  Vector type: Mammalian Expression ; Bacmam, Baculovirus
Growth in bacteria
  Bacterial resistance: Ampicillin, 100 μg/mL
  Growth temperature: 37°C
  Growth strain: DH5alpha
  Copy number: High Copy
Gene/Insert
  Gene/Insert name: GST-SLFN2-K242A, K249A, Q301A (alt names: Shl; Shlf2)
  Species: M. musculus (mouse)
  Insert size (bp): 1137
  Entrez Gene: Slfn2 (a.k.a. Shlf2)
  Promoter: CMV
  Tag / fusion protein: Flag (C terminal on insert)
  Cloning method: Restriction Enzyme; 5′ cloning site NotI (unknown if destroyed); 3′ cloning site KpnI (unknown if destroyed)
  Sequencing primers: 5′ CTG GGC TTG TCG AGA CAG AGA; 3′ AATGAAAGCCATACGGGAAGCAAT
Terms and licenses: Academic/Nonprofit Terms; Industry Terms: Not Available to Industry
How to cite: pEZT-GST-SLFN2-T2 was a gift from Bruce Beutler (Addgene plasmid # 174321 ; http://n2t.net/addgene:174321 ; RRID:Addgene_174321)
