[The description below was written by a language model from this plasmid's Addgene catalogue record and pLannotate feature annotations shown in this document.]
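Description:
pEZT-GST-SLFN2-T2 is a BacMam-type shuttle plasmid built on the pEZT backbone. It can be used directly for mammalian expression or to generate recombinant baculovirus that delivers a mammalian expression cassette. In E. coli it replicates from a high-copy ColE1/pUC origin and is selected with ampicillin (AmpR); an f1 origin is also present. Mini-Tn7 ends (Tn7L and Tn7R) flank the payload together with a gentamicin resistance gene, the arrangement used to transpose a cassette into a baculoviral bacmid. Within this transposable region, an mEGFP coding sequence lies downstream of the baculovirus p10 promoter and ends at an HSV TK poly(A) signal. This should give a fluorescent marker in insect cells, plausibly for following virus production, although the record does not state that purpose.

The main cassette is driven by the CMV enhancer and promoter followed by a chimeric intron, with a T7 promoter just upstream of the coding region. It encodes Schistosoma japonicum glutathione S-transferase fused to the N-terminal side of mouse SLFN2 carrying three alanine substitutions (K242A, K249A, Q301A), and the catalogue entry lists a C-terminal Flag tag. The automated annotation labels the Schlafen portion as a fragment of human SLFN12, which most likely reflects family homology rather than the actual insert, recorded as mouse Slfn2. It does not mark the Flag tag. A WPRE and an SV40 poly(A) signal follow the open reading frame to enhance transcript processing and expression.

The stated purpose is production of recombinant GST-tagged mutant SLFN2, with GST available for affinity purification. The plasmid comes from a study of SLFN2 protection of tRNAs from stress-induced cleavage in T cells, but the record does not say what the triple mutation is meant to disrupt.
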