Features (pLannotate 1.2.2; 23 found; start..end, strand, type, name):
    512..621     -  promoter       p10 promoter: baculovirus promoter for expression in insect cells
    808..1185    +  enhancer       CMV enhancer: human cytomegalovirus immediate early enhancer
   1187..1386    +  promoter       CMV promoter: human cytomegalovirus (CMV) immediate early promoter
   1525..1657    +  intron         chimeric intron: chimera between introns from human β-globin and immunoglobulin heavy chain genes
   1702..1720    +  promoter       T7 promoter: promoter for bacteriophage T7 RNA polymerase
   1746..2399    +  CDS            GST26_SCHJA: Experimental evidence at protein level: Swiss-Prot protein existence level 1. GST isoenzymes appear to play a central role in the parasite detoxification system. Other functions are also suspected including a role in increasing the solubility of haematin in the parasite gut. From Schistosoma japonicum (Blood fluke).
   2538..3572    +  CDS            SLFN12 (fragment): SLN12_HUMAN - Experimental evidence at protein level: Swiss-Prot protein existence level 1. From Homo sapiens (Human).
   3597..4185    +  misc_feature   WPRE: woodchuck hepatitis virus posttranscriptional regulatory element
   4221..4304    +  CDS            large T antigen (fragment): large T antigen from SV40 (simian virus 40)
   4327..4461    +  polyA_signal   SV40 poly(A) signal: SV40 polyadenylation signal
   4490..4655    -  mobile_element Tn7L: mini-Tn7 element (left end of the Tn7 transposon) Tn7
   4818..4834    +  CDS            lacZα (fragment): LacZα fragment of β-galactosidase; lacZ fragment
   4839..5293    +  rep_origin     f1 ori (sequence partly withheld): f1 bacteriophage origin of replication; arrow indicates direction of (+) strand synthesis
   5319..5423    +  promoter       AmpR promoter: bla
   5424..6284    +  CDS            AmpR: β-lactamase; bla; confers resistance to ampicillin, carbenicillin, and related antibiotics
   6455..7043    +  rep_origin     ori: high-copy-number ColE1/pMB1/pBR322/pUC origin of replication
   7229..7280    -  misc_feature   bom (fragment): basis of mobility region from pBR322
   7348..7572    -  mobile_element Tn7R: mini-Tn7 element (right end of the Tn7 transposon) Tn7
   7639..8172    -  CDS            GmR: gentamycin acetyltransferase; aacC1; confers resistance to gentamycin
   8342..8370    -  promoter       Pc promoter: intI1 (promoter lies within the coding sequence); class 1 integron promoter
   8348..8707    -  CDS            YPR2_ECOLX (fragment): Protein predicted: Swiss-Prot protein existence level 4. From Escherichia coli.
   8878..8926    -  polyA_signal   HSV TK poly(A) signal: herpes simplex virus thymidine kinase polyadenylation signal (Cole and Stacy, 1985)
   9011..487     -  CDS            mEGFP (across the origin): mEGFP is a basic (constitutively fluorescent) green fluorescent protein published in 2002, derived from Aequorea victoria. It has moderate acid sensitivity.
>Addgene plasmid #174321 | pEZT-GST-SLFN2-T2 | addgene full sequence | sequence record 345154 | Addgene NGS Result
CCTTGATGCCGTTCTTCTGCTTGTCGGCCATGATATAGACGTTGTGGCTGTTGTAGTTGTACTCCAGCTT
GTGCCCCAGGATGTTGCCGTCCTCCTTGAAGTCGATGCCCTTCAGCTCGATGCGGTTCACCAGGGTGTCG
CCCTCGAACTTCACCTCGGCGCGGGTCTTGTAGTTGCCGTCGTCCTTGAAGAAGATGGTGCGCTCCTGGA
CGTAGCCTTCGGGCATGGCGGACTTGAAGAAGTCGTGCTGCTTCATGTGGTCGGGGTAGCGGCTGAAGCA
CTGCACGCCGTAGGTCAGGGTGGTCACGAGGGTGGGCCAGGGCACGGGCAGCTTGCCGGTGGTGCAGATG
AACTTCAGGGTCAGCTTGCCGTAGGTGGCATCGCCCTCGCCCTCGCCGGACACGCTGAACTTGTGGCCGT
TTACGTCGCCGTCCAGCTCGACCAGGATGGGCACCACCCCGGTGAACAGCTCCTCGCCCTTGCTCACCGG
GTGATCAAGTCTTCGTCGAGTGATTGTAAATAAAATGTAATTTACAGTATAGTATTTTAATTAATATACA
AATGATTTGATAATAATTCTTATTTAACTATAATATATTGTGTTGGGTTGAATTAAAGGTCCGTATACTC
CGGAATATTAATAGGATCCCGGTCCGAGCGCGCGGAATTCAATATTGGCCATTAGCCATATTATTCATTG
GTTATATAGCATAAATCAATATTGGCTATTGGCCATTGCATACGTTGTATCTATATCATAATATGTACAT
TTATATTGGCTCATGTCCAATATGACCGCCATGTTGGCATTGATTATTGACTAGTTATTAATAGTAATCA
ATTACGGGGTCATTAGTTCATAGCCCATATATGGAGTTCCGCGTTACATAACTTACGGTAAATGGCCCGC
CTGGCTGACCGCCCAACGACCCCCGCCCATTGACGTCAATAATGACGTATGTTCCCATAGTAACGCCAAT
AGGGACTTTCCATTGACGTCAATGGGTGGAGTATTTACGGTAAACTGCCCACTTGGCAGTACATCAAGTG
TATCATATGCCAAGTCCGCCCCCTATTGACGTCAATGACGGTAAATGGCCCGCCTGGCATTATGCCCAGT
ACATGACCTTACGGGACTTTCCTACTTGGCAGTACATCTACGTATTAGTCATCGCTATTACCATGGTGAT
GCGGTTTTGGCAGTACACCAATGGGCGTGGATAGCGGTTTGACTCACGGGGATTTCCAAGTCTCCACCCC
ATTGACGTCAATGGGAGTTTGTTTTGGCACCAAAATCAACGGGACTTTCCAAAATGTCGTAATAACCCCG
CCCCGTTGACGCAAATGGGCGGTAGGCGTGTACGGTGGGAGGTCTATATAAGCAGAGCTCGTTTAGTGAA
CCGTCAGATCACTAGAAGCTTTATTGCGGTAGTTTATCACAGTTAAATTGCTAACGCAGTCAGTGCTTCT
GACACAACAGTCTCGAACTTAAGCTGCAGAAGTTGGTCGTGAGGCACTGGGCAGGTAAGTATCAAGGTTA
CAAGACAGGTTTAAGGAGACCAATAGAAACTGGGCTTGTCGAGACAGAGAAGACTCTTGCGTTTCTGATA
GGCACCTATTGGTCTTACTGACATCCACTTTGCCTTTCTCTCCACAGGTGTCCACTCCCAGTTCAATTAC
AGCTCTTAAGGCTAGAGTACTTAATACGACTCACTATAGGCTAGCCTCGAGGCGGCCGCGCCACCATGAG
CCCTATACTAGGTTATTGGAAAATTAAGGGCCTTGTGCAACCCACTCGACTTCTTTTGGAATATCTTGAA
GAAAAATATGAAGAGCATTTGTATGAGCGCGATGAAGGTGATAAATGGCGAAACAAAAAGTTTGAATTGG
GTTTGGAGTTTCCCAATCTTCCTTATTATATTGATGGTGATGTTAAATTAACACAGTCTATGGCCATCAT
ACGTTATATAGCTGACAAGCACAACATGTTGGGTGGTTGTCCAAAAGAGCGTGCAGAGATTTCAATGCTT
GAAGGAGCGGTTTTGGATATTAGATACGGTGTTTCGAGAATTGCATATAGTAAAGACTTTGAAACTCTCA
AAGTTGATTTTCTTAGCAAGCTACCTGAAATGCTGAAAATGTTCGAAGATCGTTTATGTCATAAAACATA
TTTAAATGGTGATCATGTAACCCATCCTGACTTCATGTTGTATGACGCTCTTGATGTTGTTTTATACATG
GACCCAATGTGCCTGGATGCGTTCCCAAAATTAGTTTGTTTTAAAAAACGTATTGAAGCTATCCCACAAA
TTGATAAGTACTTGAAATCCAGCAAGTATATAGCATGGCCTTTGCAGGGCTGGCAAGCCACGTTTGGTGG
TGGCGACCATCCTCCAAAATCGGATCTGGAAGTTCTGTTCCAGGGGCCCCTGGGATCCCCGGAATTCATG
GGTACTAGACTTGAGGCAACTGAGCAAAGCAACCACAGAACTCAGAGGAATGACATTCAGCTGGAAAATG
CAAAGGCTGCTGGGAAAATGGGCATCAGTGTTGATCTGGAAGCCAAATATGCTAAGCTGGGTCTAAATCT
CGGAGCAATCACTTTTGGAGAGAAGGATAGGAAGAAAATGAAGAATTCTCACCTCAGAAAACAGGAGAAT
GCAAACATCTCTCTAGCTGTATGTGCTCTCCTGAATTCGGGAGGTGGAGCAATCAAGGTTAAAATTGAAA
ATGAAAATTATAGTCTCACTAGGGATGGCCTGGGACTAGATTTGGAAGCCTCTCTTTGTAAATGTCTGCC
CTTTGTCCAGTGGCACCTGGACTTCACGGAGAGCGAAGGCTACATTTATATCTACGTGAAATCGTGGAGC
CAAGAAATCTTTGGGCTGCCTATTGGCACCCTAAGAACCAATTTGTATGTAAGGAGCATGTCATCTTCTG
TACAAGTGAGCGCCGCTGCTGCCCTGGAATTTCTCCAGGACCTGGAGGAAACTGGAGGGAGACCCTGTGT
CAGACCAGAGTTGCCTGCAAGCATAGCCTTCCCTGAAGTGGAAGGAGAATGGCACCTGGAGGATTTGGCT
GCTGCATTGTTTAACAGGACAGAATTTCAGTACGAGGAAACTTTCCCCTTTACCAGATCCAGATATGTTG
AAGTTACATTGCTTTCAGCGGCACGCCTGCGAAAACGCATCGCAGAGCTCCTCCCTCAAACTGTTTCTGC
TTTTGCAAACACGGATGGGGGATTTTTGTTCATTGGTTTGGATGGCAAAACCCAGCAAATTATTGGTTTT
GAAGCAGAGAAGAGCGATCTCGTGCTTCTAGAGAGTGAAATAGAAAAGCACATCCGGGCGCTGCCTGTCA
CTCACTTCTGTGAGGAGAAGGAGAAGATCAAGTACACGTGCAAATTCATCGAAGTGCACAAATCCGGAGC
TGTGTGTGCATATGTGTGTGCGCTCAGAGTGGAGAGATTCTGCTGTGCAGTATTCGCTGCAGAGCCCGAG
TCCTGGCATGTGGAAGGCGGCTGTGTGAAGAGGTTTACCACAGAGGAATGGGTGAAACTCCAGATGAATG
CCCCATCAGGTTGAGGTACCAAGCTTAATCAACCTCTGGATTACAAAATTTGTGAAAGATTGACTGGTAT
TCTTAACTATGTTGCTCCTTTTACGCTATGTGAATACGCTGCTTTAATGCCTTTGTATCATGCTATTGCT
TCCCGTATGGCTTTCATTTTCTCCTCCTTGTATAAATCCTGGTTGCTGTCTCTTTATGAGGAGTTGTGGC
CCGTTGTCAGGCAACGTGGCGTGGTGTGCACTGTGTTTGCTGACGCAACCCCCACTGGTTGGGGCATTGC
CACCACCTGTCAGCTCCTTTCCGGGACTTTCGCTTTCCCCCTCCCTATTGCCACGGCGGAACTCATCGCC
GCCTGCCTTGCCCGCTGCTGGACAGGGGCTCGGCTGTTGGGCACTGACAATTCCGTGGTGTTGTCGGGGA
AGCTGACGTCCTTTCCATGGCTGCTCGCCTGTGTTGCCACCTGGATTCTGCGCGGGACGTCCTTCTGCTA
CGTCCCTTCGGCCCTCAATCCAGCGGACCTTCCTTCCCGCGGCCTGCTGCCGGCTCTGCGGCCTCTTCCG
CGTCTTCGCCTTCGCCCTCAGACGAGTCGGATCTCCCTTTGGGCCGCCTCCCCGCCTGCAGTCTGACAAG
CTTGTCGAGAAGTACTAGAGGATCATAATCAGCCATACCACATTTGTAGAGGTTTTACTTGCTTTAAAAA
ACCTCCCACACCTCCCCCTGAACCTGAAACATAAAATGAATGCAATTGTTGTTGTTAACTTGTTTATTGC
AGCTTATAATGGTTACAAATAAAGCAATAGCATCACAAATTTCACAAATAAAGCATTTTTTTCACTGCAT
TCTAGTTGTGGTTTGTCCAAACTCATCAATGTATCTTATCATGTCTGGATCTGATCACTGCTTGAGCCTA
GGAGATCCGAACCAGATAAGTGAAATCTAGTTCCAAACTATTTTGTCATTTTTAATTTTCGTATTAGCTT
ACGACGCTACACCCAGTTCCCATCTATTTTGTCACTCTTCCCTAAATAATCCTTAAAAACTCCATTTCCA
CCCCTCCCAGTTCCCAACTATTTTGTCCGCCCACAGCGGGGCATTTTTCTTCCTGTTATGTTTTTAATCA
AACATCCTGCCAACTCCATGTGACAAACCGTCATCTTCGGCTACTTTTTCTCTGTCACAGAATGAAAATT
TTTCTGTCATCTCTTCGTTATTAATGTTTGTAATTGACTGAATATCAACGCTTATTTGCAGCCTGAATGG
CGAATGGG
[124 nt withheld, positions 4839-4962]
C
[91 nt withheld, positions 4964-5054]
A
[49 nt withheld, positions 5056-5104]
CCTTTGACGTTGGAGTCCACGTTCTT
[37 nt withheld, positions 5131-5167]
ACCCTATCTCGGTCTATTCTTTTGATTTATAAGGGATTTTGCCGATTTCGGCCTATTGGTTAAAAAATGA
GCTGATTTAACAAAAATTTAACGCGAATTTTAACAAAATATTAACGCTTACAATTTAGGTGGCACTTTTC
GGGGAAATGTGCGCGGAACCCCTATTTGTTTATTTTTCTAAATACATTCAAATATGTATCCGCTCATGAG
ACAATAACCCTGATAAATGCTTCAATAATATTGAAAAAGGAAGAGTATGAGTATTCAACATTTCCGTGTC
GCCCTTATTCCCTTTTTTGCGGCATTTTGCCTTCCTGTTTTTGCTCACCCAGAAACGCTGGTGAAAGTAA
AAGATGCTGAAGATCAGTTGGGTGCACGAGTGGGTTACATCGAACTGGATCTCAACAGCGGTAAGATCCT
TGAGAGTTTTCGCCCCGAAGAACGTTTTCCAATGATGAGCACTTTTAAAGTTCTGCTATGTGGCGCGGTA
TTATCCCGTATTGACGCCGGGCAAGAGCAACTCGGTCGCCGCATACACTATTCTCAGAATGACTTGGTTG
AGTACTCACCAGTCACAGAAAAGCATCTTACGGATGGCATGACAGTAAGAGAATTATGCAGTGCTGCCAT
AACCATGAGTGATAACACTGCGGCCAACTTACTTCTGACAACGATCGGAGGACCGAAGGAGCTAACCGCT
TTTTTGCACAACATGGGGGATCATGTAACTCGCCTTGATCGTTGGGAACCGGAGCTGAATGAAGCCATAC
CAAACGACGAGCGTGACACCACGATGCCTGTAGCAATGGCAACAACGTTGCGCAAACTATTAACTGGCGA
ACTACTTACTCTAGCTTCCCGGCAACAATTAATAGACTGGATGGAGGCGGATAAAGTTGCAGGACCACTT
CTGCGCTCGGCCCTTCCGGCTGGCTGGTTTATTGCTGATAAATCTGGAGCCGGTGAGCGTGGGTCTCGCG
GTATCATTGCAGCACTGGGGCCAGATGGTAAGCCCTCCCGTATCGTAGTTATCTACACGACGGGGAGTCA
GGCAACTATGGATGAACGAAATAGACAGATCGCTGAGATAGGTGCCTCACTGATTAAGCATTGGTAACTG
TCAGACCAAGTTTACTCATATATACTTTAGATTGATTTAAAACTTCATTTTTAATTTAAAAGGATCTAGG
TGAAGATCCTTTTTGATAATCTCATGACCAAAATCCCTTAACGTGAGTTTTCGTTCCACTGAGCGTCAGA
CCCCGTAGAAAAGATCAAAGGATCTTCTTGAGATCCTTTTTTTCTGCGCGTAATCTGCTGCTTGCAAACA
AAAAAACCACCGCTACCAGCGGTGGTTTGTTTGCCGGATCAAGAGCTACCAACTCTTTTTCCGAAGGTAA
CTGGCTTCAGCAGAGCGCAGATACCAAATACTGTTCTTCTAGTGTAGCCGTAGTTAGGCCACCACTTCAA
GAACTCTGTAGCACCGCCTACATACCTCGCTCTGCTAATCCTGTTACCAGTGGCTGCTGCCAGTGGCGAT
AAGTCGTGTCTTACCGGGTTGGACTCAAGACGATAGTTACCGGATAAGGCGCAGCGGTCGGGCTGAACGG
GGGGTTCGTGCACACAGCCCAGCTTGGAGCGAACGACCTACACCGAACTGAGATACCTACAGCGTGAGCT
ATGAGAAAGCGCCACGCTTCCCGAAGGGAGAAAGGCGGACAGGTATCCGGTAAGCGGCAGGGTCGGAACA
GGAGAGCGCACGAGGGAGCTTCCAGGGGGAAACGCCTGGTATCTTTATAGTCCTGTCGGGTTTCGCCACC
TCTGACTTGAGCGTCGATTTTTGTGATGCTCGTCAGGGGGGCGGAGCCTATGGAAAAACGCCAGCAACGC
GGCCTTTTTACGGTTCCTGGCCTTTTGCTGGCCTTTTGCTCACATGTTCTTTCCTGCGTTATCCCCTGAT
TCTGTGGATAACCGTATTACCGCCTTTGAGTGAGCTGATACCGCTCGCCGCAGCCGAACGACCGAGCGCA
GCGAGTCAGTGAGCGAGGAAGCGGAAGAGCGCCTGATGCGGTATTTTCTCCTTACGCATCTGTGCGGTAT
TTCACACCGCATAGACCAGCCGCGTAACCTGGCAAAATCGGTTACGGTTGAGTAATAAATGGATGCCCTG
CGTAAGCGGGTGTGGGCGGACAATAAAGTCTTAAACTGAACAAAATAGATCTAAACTATGACAATAAAGT
CTTAAACTAGACAGAATAGTTGTAAACTGAAATCAGTCCAGTTATGCTGTGAAAAAGCATACTGGACTTT
TGTTATGGCTAAAGCAAACTCTTCATTTTCTGAAGTGCAAATTGCCCGTCGTATTAAAGAGGGGCGTGGC
CAAGGGCATGGTAAAGACTATATTCGCGGCGTTGTGACAATTTACCGAACAACTCCGCGGCCGGGAAGCC
GATCTCGGCTTGAACGAATTGTTAGGTGGCGGTACTTGGGTCGATATCAAAGTGCATCACTTCTTCCCGT
ATGCCCAACTTTGTATAGAGAGCCACTGCGGGATCGTCACCGTAATCTGCTTGCACGTAGATCACATAAG
CACCAAGCGCGTTGGCCTCATGCTTGAGGAGATTGATGAGCGCGGTGGCAATGCCCTGCCTCCGGTGCTC
GCCGGAGACTGCGAGATCATAGATATAGATCTCACTACGCGGCTGCTCAAACTTGGGCAGAACGTAAGCC
GCGAGAGCGCCAACAACCGCTTCTTGGTCGAAGGCAGCAAGCGCGATGAATGTCTTACTACGGAGCAAGT
TCCCGAGGTAATCGGAGTCCGGCTGATGTTGGGAGTAGGTGGCTACGTCTCCGAACTCACGACCGAAAAG
ATCAAGAGCAGCCCGCATGGATTTGACTTGGTCAGGGCCGAGCCTACATGTGCGAATGATGCCCATACTT
GAGCCACCTAACTTTGTTTTAGGGCGACTGCCCTGCTGCGTAACATCGTTGCTGCTGCGTAACATCAAAC
ATCGACCCACGGCGTAACGCGCTTGCTGCTTGGATGCCCGAGGCATAGACTGTACAAAAAAACAGTCATA
ACAAGCCATGAAAACCGCCACTGCGCCGTTACCACCGCTGCGTTCGGTCAAGGTTCTGGACCAGTTGCGT
GAGCGCATACGCTACTTGCATTACAGTTTACGAACCGAACAGGCTTATGTCAACTGGGTTCGTGCCTTCA
TCCGTTTCCACGGTGTGCGTCACCCGGCAACCTTGGGCAGCAGCGAAGTCGAGGCATTTCTGTCCTGGCT
GGCGAACGAGCGCAAGGTTTCGGTCTCCACGCATCGTCAGGCATTGGCGGCCTTGCTGTTCTTCTACGGC
AAGGTGCTGTGCACGGATCTGCCCTTGCTTCAGGAGATCGGTAGACCTCGGCCGTCGCGGCGCTTGCCGG
TGGTGCTGACCCCGGATGAAGTGGTTCGCATCCTCGGTTTTCTGGAAGGCGAGCATCGTTTGTTCGCCCA
GGACTCTAGCTATAGTTCTAGTGGTTGGCTACGTACCCGTAGTGGCTATGGCAGGGCTTGCCGCCCCGAC
GTTGGCTGCGAGCCCTGGGCCTTCACCCGAACTTGGGGGTTGGGGTGGGGAAAAGGAAGAAACGCGGGCG
TATTGGTCCCAATGGGGTCTCGGTGGGGTATCGACAGAGTGCCAGCCCTGGGACCGAACCCCGCGTTTAT
GAACAAACGACCCAACACCCGTGCGTTTTATTCTGTCTTTTTATTGCCGTCATAGCGCGGGTTCCTTCCG
GTATTGTCTCCTTCCGTGTTTCAGTTAGCCTCCCCCATCTCCCGGTTCCGCATGCTATGCATCCTTGTAC
AGCTCGTCCATGCCGAGAGTGATCCCGGCGGCGGTCACGAACTCCAGCAGGACCATGTGATCGCGCTTCT
CGTTGGGGTCTTTGCTCAGCTTGGACTGGGTGCTCAGGTAGTGGTTGTCGGGCAGCAGCACGGGGCCGTC
GCCGATGGGGGTGTTCTGCTGGTAGTGGTCGGCGAGCTGCACGCTGCCGTCCTCGATGTTGTGGCGGATC
TTGAAGTTCA
